Addgene plasmid #207339: pCMV5D HA-Δ44 PPM1H
Purpose: Mammalian expression of HA-Δ44 PPM1H
Depositing lab: Suzanne Pfeffer. Depositing organization: Stanford University. Publication: Localization of PPM1H phosphatase tunes Parkinson's disease-linked LRRK2 kinase-mediated Rab GTPase phosphorylation and ciliogenesis. Yeshaw WM, Adhikari A, Chiang CY, Dhekne HS, Wawro PS, Pfeffer SR. Proc Natl Acad Sci U S A. 2023 Oct 31;120(44):e2315171120. doi: 10.1073/pnas.2315171120. Epub 2023 Oct 27. PubMed 37889931.
Backbone
  Vector backbone: pCMV5D
  Vector type: Mammalian Expression
Growth in bacteria
  Bacterial resistance: Ampicillin, 100 μg/mL
  Growth temperature: 37°C
  Growth strain: DH5alpha
  Copy number: High Copy
Gene/Insert
  Gene/Insert name: PPM1H
  Species: H. sapiens (human)
  Mutation: Δ44
  Entrez Gene: PPM1H (a.k.a. ARHCL1, NERPP-2C, URCC2)
  Tag / fusion protein: HA (N terminal on insert)
  Cloning method: Unknown
  Sequencing primers: 5′ n/a
Terms and licenses: Academic/Nonprofit Terms; Industry Terms: Not Available to Industry
How to cite: pCMV5D HA-Δ44 PPM1H was a gift from Suzanne Pfeffer (Addgene plasmid # 207339 ; http://n2t.net/addgene:207339 ; RRID:Addgene_207339)
