[The description below was written by a language model from this plasmid's Addgene catalogue record and pLannotate feature annotations shown in this document.]
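Description:
pCMV5D HA-Δ44 PPM1H is a 6,433-nt mammalian expression plasmid that drives production of an epitope-tagged, truncated form of the human protein phosphatase PPM1H. It is propagated in E. coli through a high-copy ColE1/pUC-type origin and selected with ampicillin via the β-lactamase gene and its native promoter. Residual backbone elements include a fragment of the pBR322 bom region, a partial f1 origin, and lac promoter/operator/CAP site remnants.

The expression cassette consists of the human cytomegalovirus immediate-early enhancer and promoter, the PPM1H coding sequence, and a bovine growth hormone polyadenylation signal, an arrangement that gives strong constitutive transcription in transfected mammalian cells. The catalogue entry records the mutation as Δ44, which the name suggests is a deletion of 44 N-terminal residues, although the record does not define it further. The catalogue also lists the HA tag as N-terminal on the insert, whereas the automated annotation places an HA-like fragment just downstream of the PPM1H reading frame, and the PPM1H annotation begins overlapping the end of the promoter. The exact tag position should therefore be checked against the sequence.

Downstream of the cassette, the feature table shows an FRT site immediately preceding a hygromycin phosphotransferase gene, followed by a ble fragment and an SV40 poly(A) signal, with only a small SV40 promoter fragment upstream. This layout resembles vectors designed for FLP-mediated integration into a genomic FRT site, where the promoterless hygromycin marker becomes active on recombination, although the catalogue fields do not mention this use. The stated purpose is mammalian expression of HA-Δ44 PPM1H. The associated publication concerns how PPM1H localization affects LRRK2 kinase-mediated Rab GTPase phosphorylation and ciliogenesis, which is relevant to Parkinson's disease.
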