Features (pLannotate 1.2.2; 19 found; start..end, strand, type, name):
     28..80      -  misc_feature   bom (fragment): basis of mobility region from pBR322
    235..614     +  enhancer       CMV enhancer: human cytomegalovirus immediate early enhancer
    616..815     +  promoter       CMV promoter: human cytomegalovirus (CMV) immediate early promoter
    797..2305    +  CDS            PPM1H: PPM1H_HUMAN - Also known as ARHCL1, KIAA1157, URCC2. Experimental evidence at protein level: Swiss-Prot protein existence level 1. Dephosphorylates CDKN1B at 'Thr-187', thus removing a signal for proteasomal degradation. From Homo sapiens (Human).
   2318..2343    +  CDS            3xHA (fragment): three tandem HA epitope tags
   2391..2615    +  polyA_signal   bGH poly(A) signal: bovine growth hormone polyadenylation signal
   2619..2640    +  promoter       SV40 promoter (fragment): SV40 enhancer and early promoter
   2661..2894    +  rep_origin     f1 ori (fragment) (sequence partly withheld): f1 bacteriophage origin of replication; arrow indicates direction of (+) strand synthesis
   2899..2946    +  protein_bind   FRT: FLP-mediated recombination occurs in the 8-bp core sequence TCTAGAAA (Turan and Bode, 2011). FLP recombinase from the Saccharomyces cerevisiae 2μ plasmid
   2954..3976    +  CDS            HygR: hygromycin B phosphotransferase confers resistance to hygromycin
   3986..4111    +  CDS            ble (fragment): BLE_KLEPN - Experimental evidence at protein level: Swiss-Prot protein existence level 1. Binding protein with a strong affinity to the bleomycin family of antibiotics. Binds to CL990; an antimitotic-antibiotic compound. From Klebsiella pneumoniae.
   4106..4227    +  polyA_signal   SV40 poly(A) signal: SV40 polyadenylation signal
   4300..4316    -  protein_bind   lac operator: The lac repressor binds to the lac operator to inhibit transcription in E. coli. This inhibition can be relieved by adding lactose or isopropyl-β-D-thiogalactopyranoside (IPTG). lac repressor encoded by lacI
   4324..4354    -  promoter       lac promoter: promoter for the E. coli lac operon
   4369..4390    -  protein_bind   CAP binding site: CAP binding activates transcription in the presence of cAMP. E. coli catabolite activator protein
   4403..4495    -  CDS            lacI (fragment): lac repressor; lacI; The lac repressor binds to the lac operator to inhibit transcription in E. coli. This inhibition can be relieved by adding lactose or isopropyl-β-D-thiogalactopyranoside (IPTG).
   4678..5266    -  rep_origin     ori: high-copy-number ColE1/pMB1/pBR322/pUC origin of replication
   5437..6297    -  CDS            AmpR: β-lactamase; bla; confers resistance to ampicillin, carbenicillin, and related antibiotics
   6298..6402    -  promoter       AmpR promoter: bla
>Addgene plasmid #207339 | pCMV5D HA-Δ44 PPM1H | addgene full sequence | sequence record 412898 | Addgene NGS Result
GACGGATCGGGAGATCTCCCGATCCCCTATGGTGCACTCTCAGTACAATCTGCTCTGATGCCGCATAGTT
AAGCCAGTATCTGCTCCCTGCTTGTGTGTTGGAGGTCGCTGAGTAGTGCGCGAGCAAAATTTAAGCTACA
ACAAGGCAAGGCTTGACCGACAATTGCATGAAGAATCTGCTTAGGGTTAGGCGTTTTGCGCTGCTTCGCG
ATGTACGGGCCAGATATACGCGTTGACATTGATTATTGACTAGTTATTAATAGTAATCAATTACGGGGTC
ATTAGTTCATAGCCCATATATGGAGTTCCGCGTTACATAACTTACGGTAAATGGCCCGCCTGGCTGACCG
CCCAACGACCCCCGCCCATTGACGTCAATAATGACGTATGTTCCCATAGTAACGCCAATAGGGACTTTCC
ATTGACGTCAATGGGTGGAGTATTTACGGTAAACTGCCCACTTGGCAGTACATCAAGTGTATCATATGCC
AAGTCCGCCCCCTATTGACGTCAATGACGGTAAATGGCCCGCCTGGCATTATGCCCAGTACATGACCTTA
CGGGACTTTCCTACTTGGCAGTACATCTACGTATTAGTCATCGCTATTACCATGGTGATGCGGTTTTGGC
AGTACACCAATGGGCGTGGATAGCGGTTTGACTCACGGGGATTTCCAAGTCTCCACCCCATTGACGTCAA
TGGGAGTTTGTTTTGGCACCAAAATCAACGGGACTTTCCAAAATGTCGTAATAACCCCGCCCCGTTGACG
CAAATGGGCGGTAGGCGTGTACGGTGGGAGGTCTATATAAGCAGAGCTCGTTTAGTGAACCGTCAGAATT
GGCCACCGGATCTGCCGCCATGTACCCATACGATGTGCCAGATTACGCCGGATCCGAGTTCCTGGGGCTG
TCTCAGGACGAGGTGGAGTGCAGCGCCGACCACATCGCCCGCCCCATCCTCATCCTCAAGGAGACTCGGC
GGCTGCCCTGGGCCACTGGCTACGCAGAGGTTATCAATGCCGGGAAGAGCACACACAATGAAGACCAAGC
CAGCTGTGAGGTGCTCACTGTGAAGAAGAAGGCAGGGGCCGTGACCTCAACCCCAAACAGGAACTCATCC
AAGAGACGGTCCTCCCTTCCCAATGGGGAAGGGCTGCAGCTGAAGGAGAACTCGGAATCCGAGGGTGTTT
CCTGCCACTATTGGTCGCTGTTTGACGGGCACGCGGGGTCCGGGGCCGCGGTGGTGGCGTCACGCCTGCT
GCAGCACCACATCACGGAGCAGCTGCAGGACATCGTGGACATCCTGAAGAACTCCGCCGTCCTGCCCCCT
ACCTGCCTGGGGGAGGAGCCTGAGAACACGCCCGCCAACAGCCGGACTCTGACCCGGGCAGCCTCCCTGC
GCGGAGGGGTGGGGGCCCCGGGCTCCCCCAGCACGCCCCCCACACGCTTCTTTACCGAGAAGAAGATTCC
CCATGAGTGCCTGGTCATCGGAGCGCTTGAAAGTGCATTCAAGGAAATGGACCTACAGATAGAACGAGAG
AGGAGTTCATATAATATATCTGGTGGCTGCACGGCCCTCATTGTGATTTGCCTTTTGGGGAAGCTGTATG
TTGCAAATGCTGGGGATAGCAGGGCCATAATCATCAGAAATGGAGAAATTATCCCCATGTCTTCAGAATT
TACCCCCGAGACGGAGCGCCAGCGACTTCAGTACCTGGCATTCATGCAGCCTCACTTGCTGGGAAATGAG
TTCACACATTTGGAGTTTCCAAGGAGAGTACAGAGAAAGGAGCTTGGAAAGAAGATGCTCTACAGGGACT
TTAATATGACAGGCTGGGCATACAAAACCATTGAGGATGAGGACTTGAAGTTCCCCCTTATATATGGAGA
AGGCAAGAAGGCCCGGGTAATGGCAACTATTGGAGTGACCAGGGGACTTGGGGACCATGACCTGAAGGTG
CATGACTCCAACATCTACATTAAACCATTCCTGTCTTCAGCTCCAGAGGTAAGAATCTACGATCTTTCAA
AATATGATCATGGATCAGATGATGTGCTGATCTTGGCCACTGATGGACTCTGGGACGTTTTATCAAATGA
AGAAGTAGCAGAAGCAATCACTCAGTTTCTTCCTAACTGTGATCCAGATGATCCTCACAGGTACACACTG
GCAGCTCAGGACCTGGTGATGCGTGCCCGGGGTGTGCTGAAGGACAGAGGATGGCGGATATCTAATGACC
GACTGGGCTCAGGAGACGACATTTCTGTATATGTCATTCCTTTAATACATGGAAACAAGCTGTCATGAGC
GGCCGCTTACCCATACGATGTGCCAGATTACGCCTAAGTCGAGTCTAGAGGGCCCGTTTAAACCCGCTGA
TCAGCCTCGACTGTGCCTTCTAGTTGCCAGCCATCTGTTGTTTGCCCCTCCCCCGTGCCTTCCTTGACCC
TGGAAGGTGCCACTCCCACTGTCCTTTCCTAATAAAATGAGGAAATTGCATCGCATTGTCTGAGTAGGTG
TCATTCTATTCTGGGGGGTGGGGTGGGGCAGGACAGCAAGGGGGAGGATTGGGAAGACAATAGCAGGCAT
GCTGGGGATGCGGTGGGCTCTATGGCTTCTGAGGCGGAAAGAACCAGCTGGGGCTCTAGGGGGTATCCCC
[124 nt withheld, positions 2661-2784]
C
[91 nt withheld, positions 2786-2876]
AGGGTGATGGTTCACGTACCTAGAAGTTCCTATTCCGAAGTTCCTATTCTCTAGAAAGTATAGGAACTTC
CTTGGCCAAAAAGCCTGAACTCACCGCGACGTCTGTCGAGAAGTTTCTGATCGAAAAGTTCGACAGCGTC
TCCGACCTGATGCAGCTCTCGGAGGGCGAAGAATCTCGTGCTTTCAGCTTCGATGTAGGAGGGCGTGGAT
ATGTCCTGCGGGTAAATAGCTGCGCCGATGGTTTCTACAAAGATCGTTATGTTTATCGGCACTTTGCATC
GGCCGCGCTCCCGATTCCGGAAGTGCTTGACATTGGGGAGTTCAGCGAGAGCCTGACCTATTGCATCTCC
CGCCGTGCACAGGGTGTCACGTTGCAAGACCTGCCTGAAACCGAACTGCCCGCTGTTCTGCAGCCGGTCG
CGGAGGCCATGGATGCGATCGCTGCGGCCGATCTTAGCCAGACGAGCGGGTTCGGCCCATTCGGACCGCA
AGGAATCGGTCAATACACTACATGGCGTGATTTCATATGCGCGATTGCTGATCCCCATGTGTATCACTGG
CAAACTGTGATGGACGACACCGTCAGTGCGTCCGTCGCGCAGGCTCTCGATGAGCTGATGCTTTGGGCCG
AGGACTGCCCCGAAGTCCGGCACCTCGTGCACGCGGATTTCGGCTCCAACAATGTCCTGACGGACAATGG
CCGCATAACAGCGGTCATTGACTGGAGCGAGGCGATGTTCGGGGATTCCCAATACGAGGTCGCCAACATC
TTCTTCTGGAGGCCGTGGTTGGCTTGTATGGAGCAGCAGACGCGCTACTTCGAGCGGAGGCATCCGGAGC
TTGCAGGATCGCCGCGGCTCCGGGCGTATATGCTCCGCATTGGTCTTGACCAACTCTATCAGAGCTTGGT
TGACGGCAATTTCGATGATGCAGCTTGGGCGCAGGGTCGATGCGACGCAATCGTCCGATCCGGAGCCGGG
ACTGTCGGGCGTACACAAATCGCCCGCAGAAGCGCGGCCGTCTGGACCGATGGCTGTGTAGAAGTACTCG
CCGATAGTGGAAACCGACGCCCCAGCACTCGTCCGAGGGCAAAGGAATAGCACGTACTACGAGATTTCGA
TTCCACCGCCGCCTTCTATGAAAGGTTGGGCTTCGGAATCGTTTTCCGGGACGCCGGCTGGATGATCCTC
CAGCGCGGGGATCTCATGCTGGAGTTCTTCGCCCACCCCAACTTGTTTATTGCAGCTTATAATGGTTACA
AATAAAGCAATAGCATCACAAATTTCACAAATAAAGCATTTTTTTCACTGCATTCTAGTTGTGGTTTGTC
CAAACTCATCAATGTATCTTATCATGTCTGTATACCGTCGACCTCTAGCTAGAGCTTGGCGTAATCATGG
TCATAGCTGTTTCCTGTGTGAAATTGTTATCCGCTCACAATTCCACACAACATACGAGCCGGAAGCATAA
AGTGTAAAGCCTGGGGTGCCTAATGAGTGAGCTAACTCACATTAATTGCGTTGCGCTCACTGCCCGCTTT
CCAGTCGGGAAACCTGTCGTGCCAGCTGCATTAATGAATCGGCCAACGCGCGGGGAGAGGCGGTTTGCGT
ATTGGGCGCTCTTCCGCTTCCTCGCTCACTGACTCGCTGCGCTCGGTCGTTCGGCTGCGGCGAGCGGTAT
CAGCTCACTCAAAGGCGGTAATACGGTTATCCACAGAATCAGGGGATAACGCAGGAAAGAACATGTGAGC
AAAAGGCCAGCAAAAGGCCAGGAACCGTAAAAAGGCCGCGTTGCTGGCGTTTTTCCATAGGCTCCGCCCC
CCTGACGAGCATCACAAAAATCGACGCTCAAGTCAGAGGTGGCGAAACCCGACAGGACTATAAAGATACC
AGGCGTTTCCCCCTGGAAGCTCCCTCGTGCGCTCTCCTGTTCCGACCCTGCCGCTTACCGGATACCTGTC
CGCCTTTCTCCCTTCGGGAAGCGTGGCGCTTTCTCATAGCTCACGCTGTAGGTATCTCAGTTCGGTGTAG
GTCGTTCGCTCCAAGCTGGGCTGTGTGCACGAACCCCCCGTTCAGCCCGACCGCTGCGCCTTATCCGGTA
ACTATCGTCTTGAGTCCAACCCGGTAAGACACGACTTATCGCCACTGGCAGCAGCCACTGGTAACAGGAT
TAGCAGAGCGAGGTATGTAGGCGGTGCTACAGAGTTCTTGAAGTGGTGGCCTAACTACGGCTACACTAGA
AGAACAGTATTTGGTATCTGCGCTCTGCTGAAGCCAGTTACCTTCGGAAAAAGAGTTGGTAGCTCTTGAT
CCGGCAAACAAACCACCGCTGGTAGCGGTGGTTTTTTTGTTTGCAAGCAGCAGATTACGCGCAGAAAAAA
AGGATCTCAAGAAGATCCTTTGATCTTTTCTACGGGGTCTGACGCTCAGTGGAACGAAAACTCACGTTAA
GGGATTTTGGTCATGAGATTATCAAAAAGGATCTTCACCTAGATCCTTTTAAATTAAAAATGAAGTTTTA
AATCAATCTAAAGTATATATGAGTAAACTTGGTCTGACAGTTACCAATGCTTAATCAGTGAGGCACCTAT
CTCAGCGATCTGTCTATTTCGTTCATCCATAGTTGCCTGACTCCCCGTCGTGTAGATAACTACGATACGG
GAGGGCTTACCATCTGGCCCCAGTGCTGCAATGATACCGCGAGACCCACGCTCACCGGCTCCAGATTTAT
CAGCAATAAACCAGCCAGCCGGAAGGGCCGAGCGCAGAAGTGGTCCTGCAACTTTATCCGCCTCCATCCA
GTCTATTAATTGTTGCCGGGAAGCTAGAGTAAGTAGTTCGCCAGTTAATAGTTTGCGCAACGTTGTTGCC
ATTGCTACAGGCATCGTGGTGTCACGCTCGTCGTTTGGTATGGCTTCATTCAGCTCCGGTTCCCAACGAT
CAAGGCGAGTTACATGATCCCCCATGTTGTGCAAAAAAGCGGTTAGCTCCTTCGGTCCTCCGATCGTTGT
CAGAAGTAAGTTGGCCGCAGTGTTATCACTCATGGTTATGGCAGCACTGCATAATTCTCTTACTGTCATG
CCATCCGTAAGATGCTTTTCTGTGACTGGTGAGTACTCAACCAAGTCATTCTGAGAATAGTGTATGCGGC
GACCGAGTTGCTCTTGCCCGGCGTCAATACGGGATAATACCGCGCCACATAGCAGAACTTTAAAAGTGCT
CATCATTGGAAAACGTTCTTCGGGGCGAAAACTCTCAAGGATCTTACCGCTGTTGAGATCCAGTTCGATG
TAACCCACTCGTGCACCCAACTGATCTTCAGCATCTTTTACTTTCACCAGCGTTTCTGGGTGAGCAAAAA
CAGGAAGGCAAAATGCCGCAAAAAAGGGAATAAGGGCGACACGGAAATGTTGAATACTCATACTCTTCCT
TTTTCAATATTATTGAAGCATTTATCAGGGTTATTGTCTCATGAGCGGATACATATTTGAATGTATTTAG
AAAAATAAACAAATAGGGGTTCCGCGCACATTTCCCCGAAAAGTGCCACCTGACGTC
